Addgene plasmid #108967: pVIM-BC2T
Purpose: expresses vimentin-BC2-tag in mammalian cells
Depositing lab: Ulrich Rothbauer. Publication: A peptide tag-specific nanobody enables high-quality labeling for dSTORM imaging. Virant D, Traenkle B, Maier J, Kaiser PD, Bodenhofer M, Schmees C, Vojnovic I, Pisak-Lukats B, Endesfelder U, Rothbauer U. Nat Commun. 2018 Mar 2;9(1):930. doi: 10.1038/s41467-018-03191-2. PubMed 29500346.
Backbone
  Vector backbone: pEGFP-N1
  Vector type: Mammalian Expression
  Selectable markers: Neomycin (select with G418)
Growth in bacteria
  Bacterial resistance: Kanamycin, 50 μg/mL
  Growth temperature: 37°C
  Growth strain: DH5alpha
  Copy number: High Copy
Gene/Insert
  Gene/Insert name: Vimentin (alt name: Vim)
  Species: H. sapiens (human)
  Tag / fusion protein: BC2T (C terminal on insert)
Terms and licenses: Academic/Nonprofit Terms; Industry Terms: Not Available to Industry
How to cite: pVIM-BC2T was a gift from Ulrich Rothbauer (Addgene plasmid # 108967 ; http://n2t.net/addgene:108967 ; RRID:Addgene_108967)
