[The description below was written by a language model from this plasmid's Addgene catalogue record and pLannotate feature annotations shown in this document.]
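Description:
pVIM-BC2T is a 5.4 kb mammalian expression plasmid built on the pEGFP-N1 backbone and designed to produce human vimentin carrying a C-terminal BC2 peptide tag. No EGFP coding sequence is annotated in the feature table, which suggests that the vimentin-BC2T cassette took the place of the reporter originally present in the backbone. The plasmid replicates in E. coli at high copy from a ColE1/pUC-type origin and also carries an f1 phage origin. A single NeoR/KanR gene (Tn5 aminoglycoside phosphotransferase) serves both hosts. A bacterial bla-type promoter drives it for kanamycin selection in E. coli, and the SV40 enhancer/early promoter drives it for G418 selection of stably transfected mammalian cells, with an HSV TK polyadenylation signal terminating the transcript. The short RSF ori, ble, bGH poly(A) and large T antigen hits are fragments picked up by automated annotation and are probably backbone remnants, not functional parts.

The payload is a single transcription unit. The human cytomegalovirus immediate early enhancer and promoter drive the full-length human VIM open reading frame, which is fused directly in frame to the 12-residue BC2 tag, followed by a residual piece of the multiple cloning site and the SV40 polyadenylation signal. The BC2 tag is a short epitope derived from residues 16–27 of human β-catenin and is recognised by a specific nanobody. Tagging the intermediate filament protein vimentin in this way lets the filament network be labelled with a small, fluorophore-conjugated binder instead of a bulky fluorescent protein or conventional antibody. The associated publication used this approach for high-quality labelling in dSTORM super-resolution imaging.
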