Features (pLannotate 1.2.2; 16 found; start..end, strand, type, name):
      1..51      +  rep_origin     RSF ori (fragment): Plasmids containing the RSF 1030 origin of replication can be propagated in E. coli cells that contain additional plasmids with compatible origins.
    119..422     +  enhancer       CMV enhancer: human cytomegalovirus immediate early enhancer
    423..626     +  promoter       CMV promoter: human cytomegalovirus (CMV) immediate early promoter
    661..2058    +  CDS            VIM: VIME_HUMAN - Experimental evidence at protein level: Swiss-Prot protein existence level 1. Involved with LARP6 in the stabilization of type I collagen mRNAs for CO1A1 and CO1A2. From Homo sapiens (Human).
   2059..2094    +  CDS            BC2 tag: nanobody epitope tag corresponding to amino acids 16-27 of human β-catenin (Traenkle et al., 2015)
   2098..2123    +  misc_feature   MCS (fragment): multiple cloning site
   2135..2219    +  CDS            large T antigen (fragment): large T antigen from SV40 (simian virus 40)
   2242..2363    +  polyA_signal   SV40 poly(A) signal: SV40 polyadenylation signal
   2397..2825    -  rep_origin     f1 ori (sequence partly withheld): f1 bacteriophage origin of replication; arrow indicates direction of (+) strand synthesis
   2852..2956    +  promoter       AmpR promoter: bla
   2958..3315    +  promoter       SV40 promoter: SV40 enhancer and early promoter
   3350..4144    +  CDS            NeoR/KanR: aminoglycoside phosphotransferase from Tn5; aph(3')-II (or nptII); confers resistance to neomycin, kanamycin, and G418 (Geneticin®)
   4165..4317    +  CDS            ble (fragment): BLE_KLEPN - Experimental evidence at protein level: Swiss-Prot protein existence level 1. Binding protein with a strong affinity to the bleomycin family of antibiotics. Binds to CL990; an antimitotic-antibiotic compound. From Klebsiella pneumoniae.
   4376..4423    +  polyA_signal   HSV TK poly(A) signal: herpes simplex virus thymidine kinase polyadenylation signal (Cole and Stacy, 1985)
   4514..4530    -  polyA_signal   bGH poly(A) signal (fragment): bovine growth hormone polyadenylation signal
   4752..5340    +  rep_origin     ori: high-copy-number ColE1/pMB1/pBR322/pUC origin of replication
>Addgene plasmid #108967 | pVIM-BC2T | addgene full sequence | sequence record 213816 | Addgene NGS Result
CATGTTCTTTCCTGCGTTATCCCCTGATTCTGTGGATAACCGTATTACCGCCATGCATTAGTTATTAATA
GTAATCAATTACGGGGTCATTAGTTCATAGCCCATATATGGAGTTCCGCGTTACATAACTTACGGTAAAT
GGCCCGCCTGGCTGACCGCCCAACGACCCCCGCCCATTGACGTCAATAATGACGTATGTTCCCATAGTAA
CGCCAATAGGGACTTTCCATTGACGTCAATGGGTGGAGTATTTACGGTAAACTGCCCACTTGGCAGTACA
TCAAGTGTATCATATGCCAAGTACGCCCCCTATTGACGTCAATGACGGTAAATGGCCCGCCTGGCATTAT
GCCCAGTACATGACCTTATGGGACTTTCCTACTTGGCAGTACATCTACGTATTAGTCATCGCTATTACCA
TGGTGATGCGGTTTTGGCAGTACATCAATGGGCGTGGATAGCGGTTTGACTCACGGGGATTTCCAAGTCT
CCACCCCATTGACGTCAATGGGAGTTTGTTTTGGCACCAAAATCAACGGGACTTTCCAAAATGTCGTAAC
AACTCCGCCCCATTGACGCAAATGGGCGGTAGGCGTGTACGGTGGGAGGTCTATATAAGCAGAGCTGGTT
TAGTGAACCGTCAGATCCGCTAGCGCCACCATGTCCACCAGGTCCGTGTCCTCGTCCTCCTACCGCAGGA
TGTTCGGCGGCCCGGGCACCGCGAGCCGGCCGAGCTCCAGCCGGAGCTACGTGACTACGTCCACCCGCAC
CTACAGCCTGGGCAGCGCGCTGCGCCCCAGCACCAGCCGCAGCCTCTACGCCTCGTCCCCGGGCGGCGTG
TATGCCACGCGCTCCTCTGCCGTGCGCCTGCGGAGCAGCGTGCCCGGGGTGCGGCTCCTGCAGGACTCGG
TGGACTTCTCGCTGGCCGACGCCATCAACACCGAGTTCAAGAACACCCGCACCAACGAGAAGGTGGAGCT
GCAGGAGCTGAATGACCGCTTCGCCAACTACATCGACAAGGTGCGCTTCCTGGAGCAGCAGAATAAGATC
CTGCTGGCCGAGCTCGAGCAGCTCAAGGGCCAAGGCAAGTCGCGCCTGGGGGACCTCTACGAGGAGGAGA
TGCGGGAGCTGCGCCGGCAGGTGGACCAGCTAACCAACGACAAAGCCCGCGTCGAGGTGGAGCGCGACAA
CCTGGCCGAGGACATCATGCGCCTCCGGGAGAAATTGCAGGAGGAGATGCTTCAGAGAGAGGAAGCCGAA
AACACCCTGCAATCTTTCAGACAGGATGTTGACAATGCGTCTCTGGCACGTCTTGACCTTGAACGCAAAG
TGGAATCTTTGCAAGAAGAGATTGCCTTTTTGAAGAAACTCCACGAAGAGGAAATCCAGGAGCTGCAGGC
TCAGATTCAGGAACAGCATGTCCAAATCGATGTGGATGTTTCCAAGCCTGACCTCACGGCTGCCCTGCGT
GACGTACGTCAGCAATATGAAAGTGTGGCTGCCAAGAACCTGCAGGAGGCAGAAGAATGGTACAAATCCA
AGTTTGCTGACCTCTCTGAGGCTGCCAACCGGAACAATGACGCCCTGCGCCAGGCAAAGCAGGAGTCCAC
TGAGTACCGGAGACAGGTGCAGTCCCTCACCTGTGAAGTGGATGCCCTTAAAGGAACCAATGAGTCCCTG
GAACGCCAGATGCGTGAAATGGAAGAGAACTTTGCCGTTGAAGCTGCTAACTACCAAGACACTATTGGCC
GCCTGCAGGATGAGATTCAGAATATGAAGGAGGAAATGGCTCGTCACCTTCGTGAATACCAAGACCTGCT
CAATGTTAAGATGGCCCTTGACATTGAGATTGCCACCTACAGGAAGCTGCTGGAAGGCGAGGAGAGCAGG
ATTTCTCTGCCTCTTCCAAACTTTTCCTCCCTGAACCTGAGGGAAACTAATCTGGATTCACTCCCTCTGG
TTGATACCCACTCAAAAAGGACACTTCTGATTAAGACGGTTGAAACTAGAGATGGACAGGTTATCAACGA
AACTTCTCAGCATCACGATGACCTTGAACCAGACAGAAAAGCGGCTGTTAGTCACTGGCAGCAATAGGGT
ACCGCGGGCCCGGGATCCACCGGATCTAGATAACTGATCATAATCAGCCATACCACATTTGTAGAGGTTT
TACTTGCTTTAAAAAACCTCCCACACCTCCCCCTGAACCTGAAACATAAAATGAATGCAATTGTTGTTGT
TAACTTGTTTATTGCAGCTTATAATGGTTACAAATAAAGCAATAGCATCACAAATTTCACAAATAAAGCA
TTTTTTTCACTGCATTCTAGTTGTGGTTTGTCCAAACTCATCAATGTATCTTAACGCGTAAATTGTAAGC
GTTAATATTTTGTTAAAATTCGCGTTAAATTTTTGTTAAATCAGCTCATTTTTTAACCAATAGGCCGAAA
TCGGCAAAATCCCTTATAAATCAAAAGAATAGACCGAGATAGGGT
[37 nt withheld, positions 2496-2532]
AAAGAACGTGGACTCCAACGTCAAAGG
[49 nt withheld, positions 2560-2608]
T
[91 nt withheld, positions 2610-2700]
G
[124 nt withheld, positions 2702-2825]
CAGGTGGCACTTTTCGGGGAAATGTGCGCGGAACCCCTATTTGTTTATTTTTCTAAATACATTCAAATAT
GTATCCGCTCATGAGACAATAACCCTGATAAATGCTTCAATAATATTGAAAAAGGAAGAGTCCTGAGGCG
GAAAGAACCAGCTGTGGAATGTGTGTCAGTTAGGGTGTGGAAAGTCCCCAGGCTCCCCAGCAGGCAGAAG
TATGCAAAGCATGCATCTCAATTAGTCAGCAACCAGGTGTGGAAAGTCCCCAGGCTCCCCAGCAGGCAGA
AGTATGCAAAGCATGCATCTCAATTAGTCAGCAACCATAGTCCCGCCCCTAACTCCGCCCATCCCGCCCC
TAACTCCGCCCAGTTCCGCCCATTCTCCGCCCCATGGCTGACTAATTTTTTTTATTTATGCAGAGGCCGA
GGCCGCCTCGGCCTCTGAGCTATTCCAGAAGTAGTGAGGAGGCTTTTTTGGAGGCCTAGGCTTTTGCAAA
GATCGATCAAGAGACAGGATGAGGATCGTTTCGCATGATTGAACAAGATGGATTGCACGCAGGTTCTCCG
GCCGCTTGGGTGGAGAGGCTATTCGGCTATGACTGGGCACAACAGACAATCGGCTGCTCTGATGCCGCCG
TGTTCCGGCTGTCAGCGCAGGGGCGCCCGGTTCTTTTTGTCAAGACCGACCTGTCCGGTGCCCTGAATGA
ACTGCAAGACGAGGCAGCGCGGCTATCGTGGCTGGCCACGACGGGCGTTCCTTGCGCAGCTGTGCTCGAC
GTTGTCACTGAAGCGGGAAGGGACTGGCTGCTATTGGGCGAAGTGCCGGGGCAGGATCTCCTGTCATCTC
ACCTTGCTCCTGCCGAGAAAGTATCCATCATGGCTGATGCAATGCGGCGGCTGCATACGCTTGATCCGGC
TACCTGCCCATTCGACCACCAAGCGAAACATCGCATCGAGCGAGCACGTACTCGGATGGAAGCCGGTCTT
GTCGATCAGGATGATCTGGACGAAGAGCATCAGGGGCTCGCGCCAGCCGAACTGTTCGCCAGGCTCAAGG
CGAGCATGCCCGACGGCGAGGATCTCGTCGTGACCCATGGCGATGCCTGCTTGCCGAATATCATGGTGGA
AAATGGCCGCTTTTCTGGATTCATCGACTGTGGCCGGCTGGGTGTGGCGGACCGCTATCAGGACATAGCG
TTGGCTACCCGTGATATTGCTGAAGAGCTTGGCGGCGAATGGGCTGACCGCTTCCTCGTGCTTTACGGTA
TCGCCGCTCCCGATTCGCAGCGCATCGCCTTCTATCGCCTTCTTGACGAGTTCTTCTGAGCGGGACTCTG
GGGTTCGAAATGACCGACCAAGCGACGCCCAACCTGCCATCACGAGATTTCGATTCCACCGCCGCCTTCT
ATGAAAGGTTGGGCTTCGGAATCGTTTTCCGGGACGCCGGCTGGATGATCCTCCAGCGCGGGGATCTCAT
GCTGGAGTTCTTCGCCCACCCTAGGGGGAGGCTAACTGAAACACGGAAGGAGACAATACCGGAAGGAACC
CGCGCTATGACGGCAATAAAAAGACAGAATAAAACGCACGGTGTTGGGTCGTTTGTTCATAAACGCGGGG
TTCGGTCCCAGGGCTGGCACTCTGTCGATACCCCACCGAGACCCCATTGGGGCCAATACGCCCGCGTTTC
TTCCTTTTCCCCACCCCACCCCCCAAGTTCGGGTGAAGGCCCAGGGCTCGCAGCCAACGTCGGGGCGGCA
GGCCCTGCCATAGCCTCAGGTTACTCATATATACTTTAGATTGATTTAAAACTTCATTTTTAATTTAAAA
GGATCTAGGTGAAGATCCTTTTTGATAATCTCATGACCAAAATCCCTTAACGTGAGTTTTCGTTCCACTG
AGCGTCAGACCCCGTAGAAAAGATCAAAGGATCTTCTTGAGATCCTTTTTTTCTGCGCGTAATCTGCTGC
TTGCAAACAAAAAAACCACCGCTACCAGCGGTGGTTTGTTTGCCGGATCAAGAGCTACCAACTCTTTTTC
CGAAGGTAACTGGCTTCAGCAGAGCGCAGATACCAAATACTGTTCTTCTAGTGTAGCCGTAGTTAGGCCA
CCACTTCAAGAACTCTGTAGCACCGCCTACATACCTCGCTCTGCTAATCCTGTTACCAGTGGCTGCTGCC
AGTGGCGATAAGTCGTGTCTTACCGGGTTGGACTCAAGACGATAGTTACCGGATAAGGCGCAGCGGTCGG
GCTGAACGGGGGGTTCGTGCACACAGCCCAGCTTGGAGCGAACGACCTACACCGAACTGAGATACCTACA
GCGTGAGCTATGAGAAAGCGCCACGCTTCCCGAAGGGAGAAAGGCGGACAGGTATCCGGTAAGCGGCAGG
GTCGGAACAGGAGAGCGCACGAGGGAGCTTCCAGGGGGAAACGCCTGGTATCTTTATAGTCCTGTCGGGT
TTCGCCACCTCTGACTTGAGCGTCGATTTTTGTGATGCTCGTCAGGGGGGCGGAGCCTATGGAAAAACGC
CAGCAACGCGGCCTTTTTACGGTTCCTGGCCTTTTGCTGGCCTTTTGCTCA
