LOCUS       Exported 5396 bp ds-DNA circular SYN 12-MAY-2021
DEFINITION  expresses vimentin-BC2-tag in mammalian cells.
ACCESSION   .
VERSION     .
KEYWORDS    pVIM-BC2T
SOURCE      synthetic DNA construct
  ORGANISM  synthetic DNA construct
REFERENCE   1 (bases 1 to 5396)
  AUTHORS   Virant D, Traenkle B, Maier J, Kaiser PD, Bodenhofer M, Schmees C,
            Vojnovic I, Pisak-Lukats B, Endesfelder U, Rothbauer U
  TITLE     A peptide tag-specific nanobody enables high-quality labeling for
            dSTORM imaging.
  JOURNAL   Nat Commun. 2018 Mar 2;9(1):930. doi: 10.1038/s41467-018-03191-2.
  PUBMED    29500346
REFERENCE   2 (bases 1 to 5396)
  AUTHORS   .
  TITLE     Direct Submission
  JOURNAL   Exported May 12, 2021 from SnapGene Server 1.1.58
            http://www.snapgene.com
FEATURES             Location/Qualifiers
     source          1..5396
                     /organism="synthetic DNA construct"
                     /mol_type="other DNA"
     enhancer        49..352
                     /label=CMV enhancer
                     /note="human cytomegalovirus immediate early enhancer"
     promoter        353..556
                     /label=CMV promoter
                     /note="human cytomegalovirus (CMV) immediate early
                     promoter"
     primer_bind     507..527
                     /label=CMV-F
                     /note="Human CMV immediate early promoter, forward primer"
     CDS             1989..2024
                     /codon_start=1
                     /product="nanobody epitope tag corresponding to amino acids
                     16-27 of human beta-catenin (Traenkle et al., 2015)"
                     /label=BC2 tag
                     /translation="PDRKAAVSHWQQ"
     polyA_signal    2172..2293
                     /label=SV40 poly(A) signal
                     /note="SV40 polyadenylation signal"
     primer_bind     complement(2209..2228)
                     /label=SV40pA-R
                     /note="SV40 polyA, reverse primer"
     primer_bind     2263..2282
                     /label=EBV-rev
                     /note="SV40 polyA terminator, reverse primer"
     rep_origin      complement(2300..2755)
                     /direction=LEFT
                     /label=f1 ori
                     /note="f1 bacteriophage origin of replication; arrow
                     indicates direction of (+) strand synthesis"
     primer_bind     complement(2437..2458)
                     /label=F1ori-F
                     /note="F1 origin, forward primer"
     primer_bind     2649..2668
                     /label=F1ori-R
                     /note="F1 origin, reverse primer"
     promoter        2782..2886
                     /gene="bla"
                     /label=AmpR promoter
     promoter        2888..3245
                     /label=SV40 promoter
                     /note="SV40 enhancer and early promoter"
     primer_bind     complement(2911..2931)
                     /label=pBABE 3'
                     /note="SV40 enhancer, reverse primer for pBABE vectors"
     rep_origin      3096..3231
                     /label=SV40 ori
                     /note="SV40 origin of replication"
     primer_bind     3158..3177
                     /label=SV40pro-F
                     /note="SV40 promoter/origin, forward primer"
     CDS             3280..4074
                     /codon_start=1
                     /gene="aph(3')-II (or nptII)"
                     /product="aminoglycoside phosphotransferase from Tn5"
                     /label=NeoR/KanR
                     /note="confers resistance to neomycin, kanamycin, and G418
                     (Geneticin(R))"
                     /translation="MIEQDGLHAGSPAAWVERLFGYDWAQQTIGCSDAAVFRLSAQGRP
                     VLFVKTDLSGALNELQDEAARLSWLATTGVPCAAVLDVVTEAGRDWLLLGEVPGQDLLS
                     SHLAPAEKVSIMADAMRRLHTLDPATCPFDHQAKHRIERARTRMEAGLVDQDDLDEEHQ
                     GLAPAELFARLKASMPDGEDLVVTHGDACLPNIMVENGRFSGFIDCGRLGVADRYQDIA
                     LATRDIAEELGGEWADRFLVLYGIAAPDSQRIAFYRLLDEFF"
     primer_bind     complement(3334..3353)
                     /label=Neo-R
                     /note="Neomycin resistance gene, reverse primer"
     primer_bind     3944..3963
                     /label=Neo-F
                     /note="Neomycin resistance gene, forward primer"
     primer_bind     complement(4262..4281)
                     /label=TK-pA-R
                     /note="Thymidine kinase polyA, reverse primer"
     polyA_signal    4306..4353
                     /label=HSV TK poly(A) signal
                     /note="herpes simplex virus thymidine kinase
                     polyadenylation signal (Cole and Stacy, 1985)"
     rep_origin      4682..5270
                     /direction=RIGHT
                     /label=ori
                     /note="high-copy-number ColE1/pMB1/pBR322/pUC origin of
                     replication"
     primer_bind     5171..5190
                     /label=pBR322ori-F
                     /note="pBR322 origin, forward primer"
ORIGIN
        1 gtaatcaatt acggggtcat tagttcatag cccatatatg gagttccgcg ttacataact
       61 tacggtaaat ggcccgcctg gctgaccgcc caacgacccc cgcccattga cgtcaataat
      121 gacgtatgtt cccatagtaa cgccaatagg gactttccat tgacgtcaat gggtggagta
      181 tttacggtaa actgcccact tggcagtaca tcaagtgtat catatgccaa gtacgccccc
      241 tattgacgtc aatgacggta aatggcccgc ctggcattat gcccagtaca tgaccttatg
      301 ggactttcct acttggcagt acatctacgt attagtcatc gctattacca tggtgatgcg
      361 gttttggcag tacatcaatg ggcgtggata gcggtttgac tcacggggat ttccaagtct
      421 ccaccccatt gacgtcaatg ggagtttgtt ttggcaccaa aatcaacggg actttccaaa
      481 atgtcgtaac aactccgccc cattgacgca aatgggcggt aggcgtgtac ggtgggaggt
      541 ctatataagc agagctggtt tagtgaaccg tcagatccgc tagcgccacc atgtccacca
      601 ggtccgtgtc ctcgtcctcc taccgcagga tgttcggcgg cccgggcacc gcgagccggc
      661 cgagctccag ccggagctac gtgactacgt ccacccgcac ctacagcctg ggcagcgcgc
      721 tgcgccccag caccagccgc agcctctacg cctcgtcccc gggcggcgtg tatgccacgc
      781 gctcctctgc cgtgcgcctg cggagcagcg tgcccggggt gcggctcctg caggactcgg
      841 tggacttctc gctggccgac gccatcaaca ccgagttcaa gaacacccgc accaacgaga
      901 aggtggagct gcaggagctg aatgaccgct tcgccaacta catcgacaag gtgcgcttcc
      961 tggagcagca gaataagatc ctgctggccg agctcgagca gctcaagggc caaggcaagt
     1021 cgcgcctggg ggacctctac gaggaggaga tgcgggagct gcgccggcag gtggaccagc
     1081 taaccaacga caaagcccgc gtcgaggtgg agcgcgacaa cctggccgag gacatcatgc
     1141 gcctccggga gaaattgcag gaggagatgc ttcagagaga ggaagccgaa aacaccctgc
     1201 aatctttcag acaggatgtt gacaatgcgt ctctggcacg tcttgacctt gaacgcaaag
     1261 tggaatcttt gcaagaagag attgcctttt tgaagaaact ccacgaagag gaaatccagg
     1321 agctgcaggc tcagattcag gaacagcatg tccaaatcga tgtggatgtt tccaagcctg
     1381 acctcacggc tgccctgcgt gacgtacgtc agcaatatga aagtgtggct gccaagaacc
     1441 tgcaggaggc agaagaatgg tacaaatcca agtttgctga cctctctgag gctgccaacc
     1501 ggaacaatga cgccctgcgc caggcaaagc aggagtccac tgagtaccgg agacaggtgc
     1561 agtccctcac ctgtgaagtg gatgccctta aaggaaccaa tgagtccctg gaacgccaga
     1621 tgcgtgaaat ggaagagaac tttgccgttg aagctgctaa ctaccaagac actattggcc
     1681 gcctgcagga tgagattcag aatatgaagg aggaaatggc tcgtcacctt cgtgaatacc
     1741 aagacctgct caatgttaag atggcccttg acattgagat tgccacctac aggaagctgc
     1801 tggaaggcga ggagagcagg atttctctgc ctcttccaaa cttttcctcc ctgaacctga
     1861 gggaaactaa tctggattca ctccctctgg ttgataccca ctcaaaaagg acacttctga
     1921 ttaagacggt tgaaactaga gatggacagg ttatcaacga aacttctcag catcacgatg
     1981 accttgaacc agacagaaaa gcggctgtta gtcactggca gcaatagggt accgcgggcc
     2041 cgggatccac cggatctaga taactgatca taatcagcca taccacattt gtagaggttt
     2101 tacttgcttt aaaaaacctc ccacacctcc ccctgaacct gaaacataaa atgaatgcaa
     2161 ttgttgttgt taacttgttt attgcagctt ataatggtta caaataaagc aatagcatca
     2221 caaatttcac aaataaagca tttttttcac tgcattctag ttgtggtttg tccaaactca
     2281 tcaatgtatc ttaacgcgta aattgtaagc gttaatattt tgttaaaatt cgcgttaaat
     2341 ttttgttaaa tcagctcatt ttttaaccaa taggccgaaa tcggcaaaat cccttataaa
     2401 tcaaaagaat agaccgagat agggttgagt gttgttccag tttggaacaa gagtccacta
     2461 ttaaagaacg tggactccaa cgtcaaaggn nnnnnnnnnn nnnnnnnnnn nnnnnnnnnn
     2521 nnnnnnnnnn nnnnnnnntn nnnnnnnnnn nnnnnnnnnn nnnnnnnnnn nnnnnnnnnn
     2581 nnnnnnnnnn nnnnnnnnnn nnnnnnnnnn nnnnnnnnnn nnnnnnnnnn gnnnnnnnnn
     2641 nnnnnnnnnn nnnnnnnnnn nnnnnnnnnn nnnnnnnnnn nnnnnnnnnn nnnnnnnnnn
     2701 nnnnnnnnnn nnnnnnnnnn nnnnnnnnnn nnnnnnnnnn nnnnnnnnnn nnnnncaggt
     2761 ggcacttttc ggggaaatgt gcgcggaacc cctatttgtt tatttttcta aatacattca
     2821 aatatgtatc cgctcatgag acaataaccc tgataaatgc ttcaataata ttgaaaaagg
     2881 aagagtcctg aggcggaaag aaccagctgt ggaatgtgtg tcagttaggg tgtggaaagt
     2941 ccccaggctc cccagcaggc agaagtatgc aaagcatgca tctcaattag tcagcaacca
     3001 ggtgtggaaa gtccccaggc tccccagcag gcagaagtat gcaaagcatg catctcaatt
     3061 agtcagcaac catagtcccg cccctaactc cgcccatccc gcccctaact ccgcccagtt
     3121 ccgcccattc tccgccccat ggctgactaa ttttttttat ttatgcagag gccgaggccg
     3181 cctcggcctc tgagctattc cagaagtagt gaggaggctt ttttggaggc ctaggctttt
     3241 gcaaagatcg atcaagagac aggatgagga tcgtttcgca tgattgaaca agatggattg
     3301 cacgcaggtt ctccggccgc ttgggtggag aggctattcg gctatgactg ggcacaacag
     3361 acaatcggct gctctgatgc cgccgtgttc cggctgtcag cgcaggggcg cccggttctt
     3421 tttgtcaaga ccgacctgtc cggtgccctg aatgaactgc aagacgaggc agcgcggcta
     3481 tcgtggctgg ccacgacggg cgttccttgc gcagctgtgc tcgacgttgt cactgaagcg
     3541 ggaagggact ggctgctatt gggcgaagtg ccggggcagg atctcctgtc atctcacctt
     3601 gctcctgccg agaaagtatc catcatggct gatgcaatgc ggcggctgca tacgcttgat
     3661 ccggctacct gcccattcga ccaccaagcg aaacatcgca tcgagcgagc acgtactcgg
     3721 atggaagccg gtcttgtcga tcaggatgat ctggacgaag agcatcaggg gctcgcgcca
     3781 gccgaactgt tcgccaggct caaggcgagc atgcccgacg gcgaggatct cgtcgtgacc
     3841 catggcgatg cctgcttgcc gaatatcatg gtggaaaatg gccgcttttc tggattcatc
     3901 gactgtggcc ggctgggtgt ggcggaccgc tatcaggaca tagcgttggc tacccgtgat
     3961 attgctgaag agcttggcgg cgaatgggct gaccgcttcc tcgtgcttta cggtatcgcc
     4021 gctcccgatt cgcagcgcat cgccttctat cgccttcttg acgagttctt ctgagcggga
     4081 ctctggggtt cgaaatgacc gaccaagcga cgcccaacct gccatcacga gatttcgatt
     4141 ccaccgccgc cttctatgaa aggttgggct tcggaatcgt tttccgggac gccggctgga
     4201 tgatcctcca gcgcggggat ctcatgctgg agttcttcgc ccaccctagg gggaggctaa
     4261 ctgaaacacg gaaggagaca ataccggaag gaacccgcgc tatgacggca ataaaaagac
     4321 agaataaaac gcacggtgtt gggtcgtttg ttcataaacg cggggttcgg tcccagggct
     4381 ggcactctgt cgatacccca ccgagacccc attggggcca atacgcccgc gtttcttcct
     4441 tttccccacc ccacccccca agttcgggtg aaggcccagg gctcgcagcc aacgtcgggg
     4501 cggcaggccc tgccatagcc tcaggttact catatatact ttagattgat ttaaaacttc
     4561 atttttaatt taaaaggatc taggtgaaga tcctttttga taatctcatg accaaaatcc
     4621 cttaacgtga gttttcgttc cactgagcgt cagaccccgt agaaaagatc aaaggatctt
     4681 cttgagatcc tttttttctg cgcgtaatct gctgcttgca aacaaaaaaa ccaccgctac
     4741 cagcggtggt ttgtttgccg gatcaagagc taccaactct ttttccgaag gtaactggct
     4801 tcagcagagc gcagatacca aatactgtcc ttctagtgta gccgtagtta ggccaccact
     4861 tcaagaactc tgtagcaccg cctacatacc tcgctctgct aatcctgtta ccagtggctg
     4921 ctgccagtgg cgataagtcg tgtcttaccg ggttggactc aagacgatag ttaccggata
     4981 aggcgcagcg gtcgggctga acggggggtt cgtgcacaca gcccagcttg gagcgaacga
     5041 cctacaccga actgagatac ctacagcgtg agctatgaga aagcgccacg cttcccgaag
     5101 ggagaaaggc ggacaggtat ccggtaagcg gcagggtcgg aacaggagag cgcacgaggg
     5161 agcttccagg gggaaacgcc tggtatcttt atagtcctgt cgggtttcgc cacctctgac
     5221 ttgagcgtcg atttttgtga tgctcgtcag gggggcggag cctatggaaa aacgccagca
     5281 acgcggcctt tttacggttc ctggcctttt gctggccttt tgctcacatg ttctttcctg
     5341 cgttatcccc tgattctgtg gataaccgta ttaccgccat gcattagtta ttaata
//
